>Addgene plasmid #68186 | pTHsp18.2 (GB0035) | depositor full sequence | sequence record 127557 | pTHsp18.2 (GB0035) sequence 3311 bps
CTCGGCTTATATGAAGATGAAGATGAAATATTTGGTGTGTCAAATAAAAAGCTTGTGTGCTTAAGTTTGT
GTTTTTTTCTTGGCTTGTTGTGTTATGAATTTGTGGCTTTTTCTAATATTAAATGAATGTAAGATCTCAT
TATAATGAATAAACAAATGTTTCTATAATCCATTGTGAATGTTTTGTTGGATCTCTTCTGCAGCATATAA
CTACTGTATGTGCTATGGTATGGACTATGGAATATGATTAAAGATAAGCGCTCGAGACCACTCATCGCCC
AATCACTAGTGAATTCGCGGCCGCCTGCAGGTCGACCATATGGGAGAGCTCCCAACGCGTTGGATGCATA
GCTTGAGTATTCTATAGTGTCACCTAAATAGCTTGGCGTAATCATGGTCATAGCTGTTTCCTGTGTGAAA
TTGTTATCCGCTCACAATTCCACACAACATACGAGCCGGAAGCATAAAGTGTAAAGCCTGGGGTGCCTAA
TGAGTGAGCTAACTCACATTAATTGCGTTGCGCTCACTGCCCGCTTTCCAGTCGGGAAACCTGTCGTGCC
AGCTGCATTAATGAATCGGCCAACGCGCGGGGAGAGGCGGTTTGCGTATTGGGCGCTCTTCCGCTTCCTC
GCTCACTGACTCGCTGCGCTCGGTCGTTCGGCTGCGGCGAGCGGTATCAGCTCACTCAAAGGCGGTAATA
CGGTTATCCACAGAATCAGGGGATAACGCAGGAAAGAACATGTGAGCAAAAGGCCAGCAAAAGGCCAGGA
ACCGTAAAAAGGCCGCGTTGCTGGCGTTTTTCCATAGGCTCCGCCCCCCTGACGAGCATCACAAAAATCG
ACGCTCAAGTCAGAGGTGGCGAAACCCGACAGGACTATAAAGATACCAGGCGTTTCCCCCTGGAAGCTCC
CTCGTGCGCTCTCCTGTTCCGACCCTGCCGCTTACCGGATACCTGTCCGCCTTTCTCCCTTCGGGAAGCG
TGGCGCTTTCTCATAGCTCACGCTGTAGGTATCTCAGTTCGGTGTAGGTCGTTCGCTCCAAGCTGGGCTG
TGTGCACGAACCCCCCGTTCAGCCCGACCGCTGCGCCTTATCCGGTAACTATCGTCTTGAGTCCAACCCG
GTAAGACACGACTTATCGCCACTGGCAGCAGCCACTGGTAACAGGATTAGCAGAGCGAGGTATGTAGGCG
GTGCTACAGAGTTCTTGAAGTGGTGGCCTAACTACGGCTACACTAGAAGAACAGTATTTGGTATCTGCGC
TCTGCTGAAGCCAGTTACCTTCGGAAAAAGAGTTGGTAGCTCTTGATCCGGCAAACAAACCACCGCTGGT
AGCGGTGGTTTTTTTGTTTGCAAGCAGCAGATTACGCGCAGAAAAAAAGGATCTCAAGAAGATCCTTTGA
TCTTTTCTACGGGGTCTGACGCTCAGTGGAACGAAAACTCACGTTAAGGGATTTTGGTCATGAGATTATC
AAAAAGGATCTTCACCTAGATCCTTTTAAATTAAAAATGAAGTTTTAAATCAATCTAAAGTATATATGAG
TAAACTTGGTCTGACAGTTACCAATGCTTAATCAGTGAGGCACCTATCTCAGCGATCTGTCTATTTCGTT
CATCCATAGTTGCCTGACTCCCCGTCGTGTAGATAACTACGATACGGGAGGGCTTACCATCTGGCCCCAG
TGCTGCAATGATACCGCGAGACCCACGCTCACCGGCTCCAGATTTATCAGCAATAAACCAGCCAGCCGGA
AGGGCCGAGCGCAGAAGTGGTCCTGCAACTTTATCCGCCTCCATCCAGTCTATTAATTGTTGCCGGGAAG
CTAGAGTAAGTAGTTCGCCAGTTAATAGTTTGCGCAACGTTGTTGCCATTGCTACAGGCATCGTGGTGTC
ACGCTCGTCGTTTGGTATGGCTTCATTCAGCTCCGGTTCCCAACGATCAAGGCGAGTTACATGATCCCCC
ATGTTGTGCAAAAAAGCGGTTAGCTCCTTCGGTCCTCCGATCGTTGTCAGAAGTAAGTTGGCCGCAGTGT
TATCACTCATGGTTATGGCAGCACTGCATAATTCTCTTACTGTCATGCCATCCGTAAGATGCTTTTCTGT
GACTGGTGAGTACTCAACCAAGTCATTCTGAGAATAGTGTATGCGGCGACCGAGTTGCTCTTGCCCGGCG
TCAATACGGGATAATACCGCGCCACATAGCAGAACTTTAAAAGTGCTCATCATTGGAAAACGTTCTTCGG
GGCGAAAACTCTCAAGGATCTTACCGCTGTTGAGATCCAGTTCGATGTAACCCACTCGTGCACCCAACTG
ATCTTCAGCATCTTTTACTTTCACCAGCGTTTCTGGGTGAGCAAAAACAGGAAGGCAAAATGCCGCAAAA
AAGGGAATAAGGGCGACACGGAAATGTTGAATACTCATACTCTTCCTTTTTCAATATTATTGAAGCATTT
ATCAGGGTTATTGTCTCATGAGCGGATACATATTTGAATGTATTTAGAAAAATAAACAAATAGGGGTTCC
GCGCACATTTCCCCGAAAAGTGCCACCTGATGCGGTGTGAAATACCGCACAGATGCGTAAGGAGAAAATA
CCGCATCAGGAAATTGTAAGCGTTAATATTTTGTTAAAATTCGCGTTAAATTTTTGTTAAATCAGCTCAT
TTTTTAACCAATAGGCCGAAATCGGCAAAATCCCTTATAAATCAAAAGAATAGACCGAGATAGGGT
[37 nt withheld, positions 2727-2763]
AAAGAACGTGGACTCCAACGTCAAAGG
[49 nt withheld, positions 2791-2839]
T
[91 nt withheld, positions 2841-2931]
G
[124 nt withheld, positions 2933-3056]
CCATTCGCCATTCAGGCTGCGCAACTGTTGGGAAGGGCGATCGGTGCGGGCCTCTTCGCTATTACGCCAG
CTGGCGAAAGGGGGATGTGCTGCAAGGCGATTAAGTTGGGTAACGCCAGGGTTTTCCCAGTCACGACGTT
GTAAAACGACGGCCAGTGAATTGTAATACGACTCACTATAGGGCGAATTGGGCCCGACGTCGCATGCTCC
CGGCCGCCATGGCGGCCGCGGGAATTCGATTGGGCGATGAGTGGT
Features (pLannotate 1.2.2; 14 found; start..end, strand, type, name):
     10..258     +  terminator     HSP terminator: efficient transcription terminator from the Arabidopsis thaliana heat shock protein 18.2 gene (Nagaya et al., 2010)
    287..349     -  CDS            VESPI_VESMG (fragment): Experimental evidence at protein level: Swiss-Prot protein existence level 1. Shows contractile activity on isolated ileum smooth muscle. From Vespa magnifica (Hornet).
    361..379     -  promoter       SP6 promoter: promoter for bacteriophage SP6 RNA polymerase
    421..437     -  protein_bind   lac operator: The lac repressor binds to the lac operator to inhibit transcription in E. coli. This inhibition can be relieved by adding lactose or isopropyl-β-D-thiogalactopyranoside (IPTG). lac repressor encoded by lacI
    445..475     -  promoter       lac promoter: promoter for the E. coli lac operon
    490..511     -  protein_bind   CAP binding site: CAP binding activates transcription in the presence of cAMP. E. coli catabolite activator protein
    524..616     -  CDS            lacI (fragment): lac repressor; lacI; The lac repressor binds to the lac operator to inhibit transcription in E. coli. This inhibition can be relieved by adding lactose or isopropyl-β-D-thiogalactopyranoside (IPTG).
    799..1387    -  rep_origin     ori: high-copy-number ColE1/pMB1/pBR322/pUC origin of replication
   1558..2418    -  CDS            AmpR: β-lactamase; bla; confers resistance to ampicillin, carbenicillin, and related antibiotics
   2419..2523    -  promoter       AmpR promoter: bla
   2550..2600    +  misc_feature   bom (fragment): basis of mobility region from pBR322
   2628..3056    -  rep_origin     f1 ori (sequence partly withheld): f1 bacteriophage origin of replication; arrow indicates direction of (+) strand synthesis
   3060..3217    -  CDS            lacZα (fragment): LacZα fragment of β-galactosidase; lacZ fragment
   3220..3238    +  promoter       T7 promoter: promoter for bacteriophage T7 RNA polymerase
