[The description below was written by a language model from this plasmid's Addgene catalogue record and pLannotate feature annotations shown in this document.]
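Description:
pTHsp18.2 (GB0035) is a level 0 part plasmid from the GoldenBraid 2.0 modular cloning system for plant synthetic biology. It is built on pUPD, the universal part domestication vector, which the record describes as a self-made derivative of pGEM-T Easy. It is a small (about 3.3 kb), high-copy E. coli plasmid that replicates from a ColE1/pUC-type origin and is selected with ampicillin through the β-lactamase gene and its native promoter. The backbone also retains an f1 phage origin, remnants of the lac promoter/operator and lacZα region, and flanking T7 and SP6 promoters that serve as sequencing primer sites on either side of the insert. A short annotated match to a hornet peptide and the small lacI and bom fragments are most likely incidental hits from the automated annotation rather than functional elements.

The payload is the roughly 250 bp transcription terminator of the Arabidopsis thaliana heat shock protein 18.2 gene, an efficient 3′ regulatory region used to terminate plant transgene transcripts. The part has been domesticated, meaning internal BsaI and BsmBI recognition sites were removed so that it is compatible with Type IIS assembly. It was inserted into pUPD through BsmBI sites that were destroyed in the process, and it can be released with BsaI. The plasmid carries no promoter or coding sequence intended for plant expression. It serves purely as a reusable terminator module, to be combined in a GoldenBraid reaction with promoter and coding-sequence parts to build complete transcriptional units in higher-level destination vectors.
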