Addgene plasmid #68186: pTHsp18.2 (GB0035)
Purpose: Provides the Arabidopsis thaliana heat shock protein 18.2 terminator as a level 0 GoldenBraid part
Depositing lab: Diego Orzaez. Depositing organization: Agencia Estatal Consejo Superior de Investigaciones Científicas, M.P. Publication: GoldenBraid 2.0: a comprehensive DNA assembly framework for plant synthetic biology. Sarrion-Perdigones A, Vazquez-Vilar M, Palaci J, Castelijns B, Forment J, Ziarsolo P, Blanca J, Granell A, Orzaez D. Plant Physiol. 2013 Jul;162(3):1618-31. 10.1104/pp.113.217661 PubMed 23669743.
Backbone
  Vector backbone: pUPD
  Backbone manufacturer: self-made; derived from pGEMT-Easy manufactured by Promega
  Vector type: Synthetic Biology
Growth in bacteria
  Bacterial resistance: Ampicillin, 100 μg/mL
  Growth temperature: 37°C
  Growth strain: DH5alpha
  Copy number: High Copy
Gene/Insert
  Gene/Insert name: AtHsp18.2 terminator
  Species: A. thaliana (mustard weed)
  Insert size (bp): 250
  Mutation: BsaI and BsmBI sites removed
  Cloning method: Restriction Enzyme; 5′ cloning site BsmBI (destroyed during cloning); 3′ cloning site BsmBI (destroyed during cloning)
  Sequencing primers: 5′ T7; 3′ SP6
Terms and licenses: Academic/Nonprofit Terms; Industry Terms: Not Available to Industry
Depositor comments: insert can be released with BsaI
How to cite: pTHsp18.2 (GB0035) was a gift from Diego Orzaez (Addgene plasmid # 68186 ; http://n2t.net/addgene:68186 ; RRID:Addgene_68186)
