>Addgene plasmid #68186 | pTHsp18.2 (GB0035) | addgene partial sequence | sequence record 127555 | SP6 5'-ATTTAGGTGACACTATAG-3'
TCAGCGTGGGAGCTCTCCCATATGGTCGACCTGCAGGCGGCCGCGAATTCACTAGTGATTGGGCGATGAG
TGGTCTCGAGCGCTTATCTTTAATCATATTCCATAGTCCATACCATAGCACATACAGTAGTTATATGCTG
CAGAAGAGATCCAACAAAACATTCACAATGGATTATAGAAACATTTGTTTATTCATTATAATGAGATCTT
ACATTCATTTAATATTAGAAAAAGCCACAAATTCATAACACAACAAGCCAAGAAAAAAACACAAACTTAA
GCACACAAGCTTTTTATTTGACACACCAAATATTTCATCTTCATCTTCATATAAGCCGAGACCACTCATC
GCCCAATCGAATTCCCGCGGCCGCCATGGCGGCCGGGAGCATGCGACGTCGGGCCCAATTCGCCCTATAG
TGAGTCGTATTACAATTCACTGGCCGTCGTTTTACAACGTCGTGACTGGGAAAACCCTGGCGTTACCCAA
CTTAATCGCCTTGCAGCACATCCCCCTTTCGCCAGCTGGCGTAATAGCGAAGAGGCCCGCACCGATCGCC
CTTCCCAACAGTTGCGCAGCCTGAATGGCGAATGGACGCGCCCTGTAGCGGCGCATTAAGCGCGGCGGGT
GTGG
