>Addgene plasmid #68186 | pTHsp18.2 (GB0035) | addgene partial sequence | sequence record 127556 | T7 5'-TAATACGACTCACTATAGGG-3'
CTCCGGCCGCCATGGCGGCCGCGGGAATTCGATTGGGCGATGAGTGGTCTCGGCTTATATGAAGATGAAG
ATGAAATATTTGGTGTGTCAAATAAAAAGCTTGTGTGCTTAAGTTTGTGTTTTTTTCTTGGCTTGTTGTG
TTATGAATTTGTGGCTTTTTCTAATATTAAATGAATGTAAGATCTCATTATAATGAATAAACAAATGTTT
CTATAATCCATTGTGAATGTTTTGTTGGATCTCTTCTGCAGCATATAACTACTGTATGTGCTATGGTATG
GACTATGGAATATGA
